>Addgene plasmid #83723 | MSCV-6NBC-GFP-PGK-Puro-Barcode46 | depositor full sequence | sequence record 159878 | Full Sequence
TGAAAGACCCCACCTGTAGGTTTGGCAAGCTAGCTTAAGTAACGCCATTTTGCAAGGCATGGAAAATACA
TAACTGAGAATAGAGAAGTTCAGATCAAGGTTAGGAACAGAGAGACAGCAGAATATGGGCCAAACAGGAT
ATCTGTGGTAAGCAGTTCCTGCCCCGGCTCAGGGCCAAGAACAGATGGTCCCCAGATGCGGTCCCGCCCT
CAGCAGTTTCTAGAGAACCATCAGATGTTTCCAGGGTGCCCCAAGGACCTGAAATGACCCTGTGCCTTAT
TTGAACTAACCAATCAGTTCGCTTCTCGCTTCTGTTCGCGCGCTTCTGCTCCCCGAGCTCAATAAAAGAG
CCCACAACCCCTCACTCGGCGCGCCAGTCCTCCGATAGACTGCGTCGCCCGGGTACCCGTATTCCCAATA
AAGCCTCTTGCTGTTTGCATCCGAATCGTGGACTCGCTGATCCTTGGGAGGGTCTCCTCAGATTGATTGA
CTGCCCACCTCGGGGGTCTTTCATTTGGAGGTTCCACCGAGATTTGGAGACCCCTGCCCAGGGACCACCG
ACCCCCCCGCCGGGAGGTAAGCTGGCCAGCGGTCGTTTCGTGTCTGTCTCTGTCTTTGTGCGTGTTTGTG
CCGGCATCTAATGTTTGCGCCTGCGTCTGTACTAGTTAGCTAACTAGCTCTGTATCTGGCGGACCCGTGG
TGGAACTGACGAGTTCTGAACACCCGGCCGCAACCCTGGGAGACGTCCCAGGGACTTTGGGGGCCGTTTT
TGTGGCCCGACCTGAGGAAGGGAGTCGATGTGGAATCCGACCCCGTCAGGATATGTGGTTCTGGTAGGAG
ACGAGAACCTAAAACAGTTCCCGCCTCCGTCTGAATTTTTGCTTTCGGTTTGGAACCGAAGCCGCGCGTC
TTGTCTGCTGCAGCGCTGCAGCATCGTTCTGTGTTGTCTCTGTCTGACTGTGTTTCTGTATTTGTCTGAA
AATTAGGGCCAGACTGTTACCACTCCCTTAAGTTTGACCTTAGGTCACTGGAAAGATGTCGAGCGGATCG
CTCACAACCAGTCGGTAGATGTCAAGAAGAGACGTTGGGTTACCTTCTGCTCTGCAGAATGGCCAACCTT
TAACGTCGGATGGCCGCGAGACGGCACCTTTAACCGAGACCTCATCACCCAGGTTAAGATCAAGGTCTTT
TCACCTGGCCCGCATGGACACCCAGACCAGGTCCCCTACATCGTGACCTGGGAAGCCTTGGCTTTTGACC
CCCCTCCCTGGGTCAAGCCCTTTGTACACCCTAAGCCTCCGCCTCCTCTTCCTCCATCCGCCCCGTCTCT
CCCCCTTGAACCTCCTCGTTCGACCCCGCCTCGATCCTCCCTTTATCCAGCCCTCACTCCTTCTCTAGGC
GCCGGAATTAGATCCGGGGTTCCACCATGGTGAGCAAGGGCGAGGAGCTGTTCACCGGGGTGGTGCCCAT
CCTGGTCGAGCTGGACGGCGACGTAAACGGCCACAAGTTCAGCGTGTCCGGCGAGGGCGAGGGCGATGCC
ACCTACGGCAAGCTGACCCTGAAGTTCATCTGCACCACCGGCAAGCTGCCCGTGCCCTGGCCCACCCTCG
TGACCACCCTGACCTACGGCGTGCAGTGCTTCAGCCGCTACCCCGACCACATGAAGCAGCACGACTTCTT
CAAGTCCGCCATGCCCGAAGGCTACGTCCAGGAGCGCACCATCTTCTTCAAGGACGACGGCAACTACAAG
ACCCGCGCCGAGGTGAAGTTCGAGGGCGACACCCTGGTGAACCGCATCGAGCTGAAGGGCATCGACTTCA
AGGAGGACGGCAACATCCTGGGGCACAAGCTGGAGTACAACTACAACAGCCACAACGTCTATATCATGGC
CGACAAGCAGAAGAACGGCATCAAGGTGAACTTCAAGATCCGCCACAACATCGAGGACGGCAGCGTGCAG
CTCGCCGACCACTACCAGCAGAACACCCCCATCGGCGACGGCCCCGTGCTGCTGCCCGACAACCACTACC
TGAGCACCCAGTCCGCCCTGAGCAAAGACCCCAACGAGAAGCGCGATCACATGGTCCTGCTGGAGTTCGT
GACCGCCGCCGGGATCACTCTCGGCATGGACGAGCTGTACAAGTAGCGGAGAATTCTACCGGGTAGGGGA
GGCGCTTTTCCCAAGGCAGTCTGGAGCATGCGCTTTAGCAGCCCCGCTGGGCACTTGGCGCTACACAAGT
GGCCTCTGGCCTCGCACACATTCCACATCCACCGGTAGGCGCCAACCGGCTCCGTTCTTTGGTGGCCCCT
TCGCGCCACCTTCTACTCCTCCCCTAGTCAGGAAGTTCCCCCCCGCCCCGCAGCTCGCGTCGTGCAGGAC
GTGACAAATGGAAGTAGCACGTCTCACTAGTCTCGTGCAGATGGACAGCACCGCTGAGCAATGGAAGCGG
GTAGGCCTTTGGGGCAGCGGCCAATAGCAGCTTTGCTCCTTCGCTTTCTGGGCTCAGAGGCTGGGAAGGG
GTGGGTCCGGGGGCGGGCTCAGGGGCGGGCTCAGGGGCGGGGCGGGCGCCCGAAGGTCCTCCGGAGGCCC
GGCATTCTGCACGCTTCAAAAGCGCACGTCTGCCGCGCTGTTCTCCTCTTCCTCATCTCCGGGCCTTTCG
ACCTGCAGCCCAAGCTTACCATGACCGAGTACAAGCCCACGGTGCGCCTCGCCACCCGCGACGACGTCCC
CAGGGCCGTACGCACCCTCGCCGCCGCGTTCGCCGACTACCCCGCCACGCGCCACACCGTCGATCCGGAC
CGCCACATCGAGCGGGTCACCGAGCTGCAAGAACTCTTCCTCACGCGCGTCGGGCTCGACATCGGCAAGG
TGTGGGTCGCGGACGACGGCGCCGCGGTGGCGGTCTGGACCACGCCGGAGAGCGTCGAAGCGGGGGCGGT
GTTCGCCGAGATCGGCCCGCGCATGGCCGAGTTGAGCGGTTCCCGGCTGGCCGCGCAGCAACAGATGGAA
GGCCTCCTGGCGCCGCACCGGCCCAAGGAGCCCGCGTGGTTCCTGGCCACCGTCGGCGTCTCGCCCGACC
ACCAGGGCAAGGGTCTGGGCAGCGCCGTCGTGCTCCCCGGAGTGGAGGCGGCCGAGCGCGCCGGGGTGCC
CGCCTTCCTGGAGACCTCCGCGCCCCGCAACCTCCCCTTCTACGAGCGGCTCGGCTTCACCGTCACCGCC
GACGTCGAGGTGCCCGAAGGACCGCGCACCTGGTGCATGACCCGCAAGCCCGGTGCCTGACGCCCGCCCC
ACGACCCGCAGCGCCCGACCGAAAGGAGCGCACGACCCCATGCATCGATAAAATAAAAGATTTTATTTAG
TCTCCAGAAAAAGGGGGGAATGAAAGACCCCACCTGTAGGTTTGGCAAGCTAGCTTAAGTAACGCCATTT
TGCAAGGCATGGAAAATACATAACTGAGAATAGAGAAGTTCAGATCAAGGTTAGGAACAGAGAGACAGCA
GAATATGGGCCAAACAGGATATCTGTGGTAAGCAGTTCCTGCCCCGGCTCAGGGCCAAGAACAGATGGTC
CCCAGATGCGGTCCCGCCCTCAGCAGTTTCTAGAGAACCATCAGATGTTTCCAGGGTGCCCCAAGGACCT
GAAATGACCCTGTGCCTTATTTGAACTAACCAATCAGTTCGCTTCTCGCTTCTGTTCGCGCGCTTCTGCT
CCCCGAGCTCAATAAAAGAGCCCACAACCCCTCACTCGGCGCGCCAGTCCTCCGATAGACTGCGTCGCCC
GGGTACCCGTGTATCCAATAAACCCTCTTGCAGTTGCATCCGACTTGTGGTCTCGCTGTTCCTTGGGAGG
GTCTCCTCTGAGTGATTGACTACCCGTCAGCGGGGGTCTTTCATGGGTAACAGTTTCTTGAAGTTGGAGA
ACAACATTCTGAGGGTAGGAGTCGAATATTAAGTAATCCTGACTCAATTAGCCACTGTTTTGAATCCACA
TACTCCAATACTCCTGAAATAGTTCATTATGGACAGCGCAGAAGAGCTGGGGAGAATTAATTCGTAATCA
TGGTCATAGCTGTTTCCTGTGTGAAATTGTTATCCGCTCACAATTCCACACAACATACGAGCCGGAAGCA
TAAAGTGTAAAGCCTGGGGTGCCTAATGAGTGAGCTAACTCACATTAATTGCGTTGCGCTCACTGCCCGC
TTTCCAGTCGGGAAACCTGTCGTGCCAGCTGCATTAATGAATCGGCCAACGCGCGGGGAGAGGCGGTTTG
CGTATTGGGCGCTCTTCCGCTTCCTCGCTCACTGACTCGCTGCGCTCGGTCGTTCGGCTGCGGCGAGCGG
TATCAGCTCACTCAAAGGCGGTAATACGGTTATCCACAGAATCAGGGGATAACGCAGGAAAGAACATGTG
AGCAAAAGGCCAGCAAAAGGCCAGGAACCGTAAAAAGGCCGCGTTGCTGGCGTTTTTCCATAGGCTCCGC
CCCCCTGACGAGCATCACAAAAATCGACGCTCAAGTCAGAGGTGGCGAAACCCGACAGGACTATAAAGAT
ACCAGGCGTTTCCCCCTGGAAGCTCCCTCGTGCGCTCTCCTGTTCCGACCCTGCCGCTTACCGGATACCT
GTCCGCCTTTCTCCCTTCGGGAAGCGTGGCGCTTTCTCATAGCTCACGCTGTAGGTATCTCAGTTCGGTG
TAGGTCGTTCGCTCCAAGCTGGGCTGTGTGCACGAACCCCCCGTTCAGCCCGACCGCTGCGCCTTATCCG
GTAACTATCGTCTTGAGTCCAACCCGGTAAGACACGACTTATCGCCACTGGCAGCAGCCACTGGTAACAG
GATTAGCAGAGCGAGGTATGTAGGCGGTGCTACAGAGTTCTTGAAGTGGTGGCCTAACTACGGCTACACT
AGAAGGACAGTATTTGGTATCTGCGCTCTGCTGAAGCCAGTTACCTTCGGAAAAAGAGTTGGTAGCTCTT
GATCCGGCAAACAAACCACCGCTGGTAGCGGTGGTTTTTTTGTTTGCAAGCAGCAGATTACGCGCAGAAA
AAAAGGATCTCAAGAAGATCCTTTGATCTTTTCTACGGGGTCTGACGCTCAGTGGAACGAAAACTCACGT
TAAGGGATTTTGGTCATGAGATTATCAAAAAGGATCTTCACCTAGATCCTTTTAAATTAAAAATGAAGTT
TTAAATCAATCTAAAGTATATATGAGTAAACTTGGTCTGACAGTTACCAATGCTTAATCAGTGAGGCACC
TATCTCAGCGATCTGTCTATTTCGTTCATCCATAGTTGCCTGACTCCCCGTCGTGTAGATAACTACGATA
CGGGAGGGCTTACCATCTGGCCCCAGTGCTGCAATGATACCGCGAGACCCACGCTCACCGGCTCCAGATT
TATCAGCAATAAACCAGCCAGCCGGAAGGGCCGAGCGCAGAAGTGGTCCTGCAACTTTATCCGCCTCCAT
CCAGTCTATTAATTGTTGCCGGGAAGCTAGAGTAAGTAGTTCGCCAGTTAATAGTTTGCGCAACGTTGTT
GCCATTGCTACAGGCATCGTGGTGTCACGCTCGTCGTTTGGTATGGCTTCATTCAGCTCCGGTTCCCAAC
GATCAAGGCGAGTTACATGATCCCCCATGTTGTGCAAAAAAGCGGTTAGCTCCTTCGGTCCTCCGATCGT
TGTCAGAAGTAAGTTGGCCGCAGTGTTATCACTCATGGTTATGGCAGCACTGCATAATTCTCTTACTGTC
ATGCCATCCGTAAGATGCTTTTCTGTGACTGGTGAGTACTCAACCAAGTCATTCTGAGAATAGTGTATGC
GGCGACCGAGTTGCTCTTGCCCGGCGTCAATACGGGATAATACCGCGCCACATAGCAGAACTTTAAAAGT
GCTCATCATTGGAAAACGTTCTTCGGGGCGAAAACTCTCAAGGATCTTACCGCTGTTGAGATCCAGTTCG
ATGTAACCCACTCGTGCACCCAACTGATCTTCAGCATCTTTTACTTTCACCAGCGTTTCTGGGTGAGCAA
AAACAGGAAGGCAAAATGCCGCAAAAAAGGGAATAAGGGCGACACGGAAATGTTGAATACTCATACTCTT
CCTTTTTCAATATTATTGAAGCATTTATCAGGGTTATTGTCTCATGAGCGGATACATATTTGAATGTATT
TAGAAAAATAAACAAATAGGGGTTCCGCGCACATTTCCCCGAAAAGTGCCACCTGACGTCTAAGAAACCA
TTATTATCATGACATTAACCTATAAAAATAGGCGTATCACGAGGCCCTTTCGTCTCGCGCGTTTCGGTGA
TGACGGTGAAAACCTCTGACACATGCAGCTCCCGGAGACGGTCACAGCTTGTCTGTAAGCGGATGCCGGG
AGCAGACAAGCCCGTCAGGGCGCGTCAGCGGGTGTTGGCGGGTGTCGGGGCTGGCTTAACTATGCGGCAT
CAGAGCAGATTGTACTGAGAGTGCACCATATGCGGTGTGAAATACCGCACAGATGCGTAAGGAGAAAATA
CCGCATCAGGCGCCATTCGCCATTCAGGCTGCGCAACTGTTGGGAAGGGCGATCGGTGCGGGCCTCTTCG
CTATTACGCCAGCTGGCGAAAGGGGGATGTGCTGCAAGGCGATTAAGTTGGGTAACGCCAGGGTTTTCCC
AGTCACGACGTTGTAAAACGACGGCGCAAGGAATGGTGCATGCAAGGAGATGGCGCCCAACAGTCCCCCG
GCCACGGGGCCTGCCACCATACCCACGCCGAAACAAGCGCTCATGAGCCCGAAGTGGCGAGCCCGATCTT
CCCCATCGGTGATGTCGGCGATATAGGCGCCAGCAACCGCACCTGTGGCGCCGGTGATGCCGGCCACGAT
GCGTCCGGCGTAGAGGCGATTAGTCCAATTTGTTAAAGACAGGATATCAGTGGTCCAGGCTCTAGTTTTG
ACTCAACAATATCACCAGCTGAAGCCTATAGAGTACGAGCCATAGATAAAATAAAAGATTTTATTTAGTC
TCCAGAAAAAGGGGGGAA
Features (pLannotate 1.2.2; 19 found; start..end, strand, type, name):
    579..920     +  misc_feature   MESV Ψ: packaging signal of murine embryonic stem cell virus
    987..1403    +  CDS            gag (truncated): truncated Moloney murine leukemia virus (MMLV) gag gene lacking the start codon
   1427..2143    +  CDS            EGFP: EGFP is a basic (constitutively fluorescent) green fluorescent protein published in 1996, derived from Aequorea victoria. It is reported to be a rapidly-maturing weak dimer with moderate acid sensitivity.
   2161..2660    +  promoter       PGK promoter: mouse phosphoglycerate kinase 1 promoter
   2681..3280    +  CDS            PuroR: puromycin N-acetyltransferase; pac from Streptomyces alboniger; confers resistance to puromycin
   3380..3894    +  LTR            3' LTR: 3' long terminal repeat from murine embryonic stem cell virus
   4087..4103    -  protein_bind   lac operator: The lac repressor binds to the lac operator to inhibit transcription in E. coli. This inhibition can be relieved by adding lactose or isopropyl-β-D-thiogalactopyranoside (IPTG). lac repressor encoded by lacI
   4111..4141    -  promoter       lac promoter: promoter for the E. coli lac operon
   4156..4177    -  protein_bind   CAP binding site: CAP binding activates transcription in the presence of cAMP. E. coli catabolite activator protein
   4190..4282    -  CDS            lacI (fragment): lac repressor; lacI; The lac repressor binds to the lac operator to inhibit transcription in E. coli. This inhibition can be relieved by adding lactose or isopropyl-β-D-thiogalactopyranoside (IPTG).
   4465..5053    -  rep_origin     ori: high-copy-number ColE1/pMB1/pBR322/pUC origin of replication
   5224..6084    -  CDS            AmpR: β-lactamase; bla; confers resistance to ampicillin, carbenicillin, and related antibiotics
   6085..6189    -  promoter       AmpR promoter: bla
   6284..6319    +  CDS            rop (fragment): Rop protein, which maintains plasmids at low copy number; rop
   6421..6520    +  misc_feature   bom (fragment): basis of mobility region from pBR322
   6526..6675    -  CDS            lacZα (fragment): LacZα fragment of β-galactosidase; lacZ fragment
   6675..6876    -  CDS            TcR (fragment): tetracycline efflux protein; tet; confers resistance to tetracycline
   6877..6975    +  CDS            env (fragment): murine leukemia virus gPr80 envelope polyprotein precursor; env; proteolytically cleaved into gp70SU and p15TM subunits
   7017..515     +  LTR            5' LTR (across the origin): 5' long terminal repeat from murine embryonic stem cell virus
