[The description below was written by a language model from this plasmid's Addgene catalogue record, the feature table of its GenBank file and pLannotate feature annotations shown in this document.]
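Description:
MSCV-6NBC-GFP-PGK-Puro-Barcode46 is a 7,018 nt gammaretroviral transfer plasmid built on the murine stem cell virus (MSCV) backbone. It is one member of a set of vectors that each carry a distinct synthetic six-nucleotide (6N) barcode. In E. coli it is maintained at high copy through a ColE1/pUC-type origin and selected with ampicillin via the β-lactamase gene. The remaining bacterial annotations (fragments of lacI, lacZα, rop, bom and TcR, plus a lac promoter/operator) are non-functional remnants of earlier cloning vectors.

The proviral region is flanked by murine embryonic stem cell virus 5′ and 3′ LTRs. It contains the Ψ packaging signal and a truncated, start-codon-less gag segment, which together promote efficient encapsidation of the vector RNA when packaging functions are supplied in trans. Downstream, EGFP has no annotated promoter of its own, so it is presumably expressed from the 5′ LTR. An internal mouse PGK promoter drives puromycin N-acetyltransferase. Transduced cells can therefore be identified by green fluorescence and enriched with puromycin.

The Barcode46 insert was cloned between BglII (destroyed) and EcoRI sites, but it is too short to be annotated and its exact position is not marked in the feature table. The construct name and the small gap between gag and EGFP suggest it lies just upstream of the reporter. The accompanying GenBank record covers only an 831 bp portion containing EGFP and standard sequencing primer sites.

According to the record, the vector is used to make stably barcoded cell line variants. The associated publication title points to pooling such variants for multiplexed in vivo small-molecule screening, where the integrated barcode would allow each variant to be told apart.
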