Addgene plasmid #83723: MSCV-6NBC-GFP-PGK-Puro-Barcode46
Purpose: individual 6N barcode to make barcoded cell line variants
Depositing lab: Monte Winslow. Depositing organization: Stanford University. Publication: An in vivo multiplexed small-molecule screening platform. Gruner BM, Schulze CJ, Yang D, Ogasawara D, Dix MM, Rogers ZN, Chuang CH, McFarland CD, Chiou SH, Brown JM, Cravatt BF, Bogyo M, Winslow MM. Nat Methods. 2016 Sep 12. doi: 10.1038/nmeth.3992. PubMed 27617390.
Backbone
  Vector backbone: MSCV
  Vector type: Retroviral
  Selectable markers: Puromycin
Growth in bacteria
  Bacterial resistance: Ampicillin, 100 μg/mL
  Growth temperature: 37°C
  Growth strain: DH5alpha
  Copy number: High Copy
Gene/Insert
  Gene/Insert name: Barcode46
  Species: Synthetic
  Cloning method: Restriction Enzyme; 5′ cloning site BglII (destroyed during cloning); 3′ cloning site EcoRI (not destroyed)
  Sequencing primers: 5′ CCCTTGAACCTCCTCGTTCGACC
Terms and licenses: Academic/Nonprofit Terms; Industry Terms: Not Available to Industry
How to cite: MSCV-6NBC-GFP-PGK-Puro-Barcode46 was a gift from Monte Winslow (Addgene plasmid # 83723 ; http://n2t.net/addgene:83723 ; RRID:Addgene_83723)
