LOCUS       Exported 831 bp ds-DNA linear SYN 12-JUN-2021
DEFINITION  individual 6N barcode to make barcoded cell line variants.
ACCESSION   .
VERSION     .
KEYWORDS    MSCV-6NBC-GFP-PGK-Puro-Barcode46
SOURCE      synthetic DNA construct
  ORGANISM  synthetic DNA construct
REFERENCE   1 (bases 1 to 831)
  AUTHORS   Gruner BM, Schulze CJ, Yang D, Ogasawara D, Dix MM, Rogers ZN,
            Chuang CH, McFarland CD, Chiou SH, Brown JM, Cravatt BF, Bogyo M,
            Winslow MM
  TITLE     An in vivo multiplexed small-molecule screening platform.
  JOURNAL   Nat Methods. 2016 Sep 12. doi: 10.1038/nmeth.3992.
  PUBMED    27617390
REFERENCE   2 (bases 1 to 831)
  AUTHORS   .
  TITLE     Direct Submission
  JOURNAL   Exported Jun 12, 2021 from SnapGene Server 1.1.58
            http://www.snapgene.com
FEATURES             Location/Qualifiers
     source          1..831
                     /organism="synthetic DNA construct"
                     /mol_type="other DNA"
     CDS             50..766
                     /codon_start=1
                     /product="enhanced GFP"
                     /label=EGFP
                     /translation="MVSKGEELFTGVVPILVELDGDVNGHKFSVSGEGEGDATYGKLTL
                     KFICTTGKLPVPWPTLVTTLTYGVQCFSRYPDHMKQHDFFKSAMPEGYVQERTIFFKDD
                     GNYKTRAEVKFEGDTLVNRIELKGIDFKEDGNILGHKLEYNYNSHNVYIMADKQKNGIK
                     VNFKIRHNIEDGSVQLADHYQQNTPIGDGPVLLPDNHYLSTQSALSKDPNEKRDHMVLL
                     EFVTAAGITLGMDELYK"
     primer_bind     complement(95..116)
                     /label=EGFP-N
                     /note="EGFP, reverse primer"
     primer_bind     complement(356..375)
                     /label=EXFP-R
                     /note="For distinguishing EGFP variants, reverse primer"
     primer_bind     703..724
                     /label=EGFP-C
                     /note="EGFP, forward primer"
ORIGIN
        1 cagccctcac tccttctcta ggcgccggaa ttagatccgg ggttccacca tggtgagcaa
       61 gggcgaggag ctgttcaccg gggtggtgcc catcctggtc gagctggacg gcgacgtaaa
      121 cggccacaag ttcagcgtgt ccggcgaggg cgagggcgat gccacctacg gcaagctgac
      181 cctgaagttc atctgcacca ccggcaagct gcccgtgccc tggcccaccc tcgtgaccac
      241 cctgacctac ggcgtgcagt gcttcagccg ctaccccgac cacatgaagc agcacgactt
      301 cttcaagtcc gccatgcccg aaggctacgt ccaggagcgc accatcttct tcaaggacga
      361 cggcaactac aagacccgcg ccgaggtgaa gttcgagggc gacaccctgg tgaaccgcat
      421 cgagctgaag ggcatcgact tcaaggagga cggcaacatc ctggggcaca agctggagta
      481 caactacaac agccacaacg tctatatcat ggccgacaag cagaagaacg gcatcaaggt
      541 gaacttcaag atccgccaca acatcgagga cggcagcgtg cagctcgccg accactacca
      601 gcagaacacc cccatcggcg acggccccgt gctgctgccc gacaaccact acctgagcac
      661 ccagtccgcc ctgagcaaag accccaacga gaagcgcgat cacatggtcc tgctggagtt
      721 cgtgaccgcc gccgggatca ctctcggcat ggacgagctg tacaagtagc ggagaattct
      781 accgggtagg ggaggcgctt ttcccaaggc agtctggagc atgcgcttta g
//
